Addgene plasmid #8478: myc GbetaL mutant 2
Depositing lab: David Sabatini. Depositing organization: Whitehead Institute for Biomedical Research. Publication: GbetaL, a positive regulator of the rapamycin-sensitive pathway required for the nutrient-sensitive interaction between raptor and mTOR. Kim DH, Sarbassov DD, Ali SM, Latek RR, Guntur KV, Erdjument-Bromage H, Tempst P, Sabatini DM. Mol Cell 2003 Apr;11(4):895-904. 10.1016/S1097-2765(03)00114-X PubMed 12718876.
Backbone
  Vector backbone: prk5
  Backbone size w/o insert (bp): 4716
  Vector type: Mammalian Expression
Growth in bacteria
  Bacterial resistance: Ampicillin, 100 μg/mL
  Growth temperature: 37°C
  Growth strain: DH5alpha
  Copy number: High Copy
Gene/Insert
  Gene/Insert name: GbetaL (alt name: G protein beta subunit-like)
  Species: H. sapiens (human)
  Insert size (bp): 1080
  Mutation: S72D
  Entrez Gene: MLST8 (a.k.a. GBL, GbetaL, LST8, POP3, WAT1)
  Tag / fusion protein: myc (N terminal on backbone)
  Cloning method: Restriction Enzyme; 5′ cloning site sal (unknown if destroyed); 3′ cloning site not (unknown if destroyed)
  Sequencing primers: 5′ SP6
Resource information
  A portion of this plasmid was derived from a plasmid made by: we cloned this gene
Terms and licenses: Academic/Nonprofit Terms; Industry Terms: Not Available to Industry
How to cite: myc GbetaL mutant 2 was a gift from David Sabatini (Addgene plasmid # 8478 ; http://n2t.net/addgene:8478 ; RRID:Addgene_8478)
