[The description below was written by a language model from this plasmid's Addgene catalogue record.]
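Description:
myc GbetaL mutant 2 is a mammalian expression plasmid built on the pRK5 backbone (about 4.7 kb without insert) that carries a roughly 1.1 kb human cDNA for GbetaL, the G protein beta subunit-like protein now designated MLST8 (also called LST8, GBL, POP3 or WAT1). The plasmid is maintained at high copy number in standard E. coli cloning strains and selected with ampicillin. The record gives no feature table, so the promoter, polyadenylation signal and origin of replication are not explicitly stated. pRK5 vectors are generally known as CMV promoter-driven vectors for transient expression in cultured mammalian cells, and the listing of SP6 as the 5′ sequencing primer indicates an SP6 site upstream of the insert.

The coding sequence was placed between SalI and NotI sites by restriction cloning, in frame with a myc epitope tag supplied by the backbone at the N terminus. The expressed protein can therefore be detected or immunoprecipitated with anti-myc antibodies. The insert carries a single amino-acid substitution, S72D, which replaces a serine with an aspartate. The record does not state what effect this change has.

GbetaL is a WD40-repeat protein that binds mTOR, and the associated publication describes it as a positive regulator of the rapamycin-sensitive pathway that is needed for the nutrient-sensitive interaction between raptor and mTOR. As one of a set of tagged point mutants, this construct is suited to comparison with wild-type myc-GbetaL in transfected cells. Such experiments could include co-immunoprecipitation or signalling assays that test which residues matter for association with mTOR complex components and for downstream pathway activity.
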