>Addgene plasmid #8478 | myc GbetaL mutant 2 | addgene partial sequence | sequence record 17074 | SP6 5'-ATTTAGGTGACACTATAG-3'
CTGCACCTCGGTTCTATCGATTGAATTCCCGAACCGACAGTCGGTCTCTTCACCAAGGCCATTCGCGCCA
CCATGGAGCAAAAGCTCATTTCTGAGGAAGATCTCAATGGTGGTGGTGGTGGGTCGACGATGAACACCTC
CCCAGGCACGGTGGGCAGTGACCCGGTCATCCTGGCCACTGCAGGCTACGACCACACCGTGCGCTTCTGG
CAGGCCCACAGCGGCATCTGCACCCGGACGGTGCAGCACCAGGACTCCCAGGTGAATGCCTTGGAGGTCA
CACCGGACCGCAGCATGATTGCTGCTGCAGGTTACCAGCACATCCGCATGTATGAGCTCAACGACAATAA
CCCTAACCCCATCATCAGCTACGACGGCGTCAACAAGAACATCGCGTCTGTGGGCTTCCACGAAGACGGC
CGCTGGATGTACACGGGCGGCGAGGACTGCACAGCCAGGATCTGGGACCTCAGGTCCCGGAACCTGCAGT
GCCAGCGGATCTTCCAGGTGAACGCACCCATTAACTGCGTGTGCCTGCACCCCAACCAGGCAGAGCTCAT
CGTGGGTGACCAGAGCGGGGCTATCCACATCTGGGACTTGAAAACAGACCACAACGAGCAGCTGATCCCT
GAGCCCGAGGTCTCCATCACGTCCGCCCACATCGATCCCGACGCCAGCTACATGGCAGCTGTCAATAGCA
CCGGAAACTGCTATGTCTGGAATCTGACGGGGGGCATTGGTGACGAGGTGACCCAGCTCATCCCCAAGAC
TAAGATCCCTGCCCACACGCGCTACGCCCTGCAGTGTCGCTTCAGCCCCGACTCCACGCTCCTCGCCACC
TGCTCGGCTGATCAGACGTGCAAGATCTGGAGGACGT
